Addgene plasmid #83900: pAAV-mDlx-GFP-Fishell-1
Purpose: GFP expression in forebrain GABA-ergic interneurons under the control of the mDlx enhancer element
Depositing lab: Gordon Fishell. Publication: A viral strategy for targeting and manipulating interneurons across vertebrate species. Dimidschstein J, Chen Q, Tremblay R, Rogers SL, Saldi GA, Guo L, Xu Q, Liu R, Lu C, Chu J, Avery MC, Rashid MS, Baek M, Jacob AL, Smith GB, Wilson DE, Kosche G, Kruglikov I, Rusielewicz T, Kotak VC, Mowery TM, Anderson SA, Callaway EM, Dasen JS, Fitzpatrick D, Fossati V, Long MA, Noggle S, Reynolds JH, Sanes DH, Rudy B, Feng G, Fishell G. Nat Neurosci. 2016 Oct 31. doi: 10.1038/nn.4430. PubMed 27798629.
Backbone
  Vector backbone: pAAV
  Vector type: AAV
Growth in bacteria
  Bacterial resistance: Ampicillin, 100 μg/mL
  Growth temperature: 37°C
  Growth strain: DH5alpha
  Copy number: High Copy
Gene/Insert
  Gene/Insert name: eGFP
  Promoter: mDlx
  Cloning method: Gibson Cloning
  Sequencing primers: 5′ chim-int-F (5'-TCTTACTGACATCCACTTTGCC-3'); 3′ WPRE-R
Terms and licenses: Academic/Nonprofit Terms; Industry Terms: Not Available to Industry
How to cite: pAAV-mDlx-GFP-Fishell-1 was a gift from Gordon Fishell (Addgene plasmid # 83900 ; http://n2t.net/addgene:83900 ; RRID:Addgene_83900) For viral preps, please replace (Addgene plasmid # 83900) in the above sentence with: (Addgene viral prep # 83900-AAV1), (Addgene viral prep # 83900-AAV2), (Addgene viral prep # 83900-AAV5), (Addgene viral prep # 83900-AAV8), (Addgene viral prep # 83900-AAV9), (Addgene viral prep # 83900-AAVrg), or (Addgene viral prep # 83900-PHPeB)
