[The description below was written by a language model from this plasmid's Addgene catalogue record and the feature table of its GenBank file.]
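Description:
pAAV-mDlx-GFP-Fishell-1 is a 5,448 bp circular AAV transfer plasmid built on a pAAV backbone. It is designed to produce recombinant adeno-associated virus that labels forebrain GABAergic interneurons with EGFP. In bacteria it is maintained as a high-copy plasmid through a ColE1/pUC-type origin and selected with ampicillin via the bla (AmpR) gene and its promoter. An f1 phage origin is also present in the backbone, outside the viral genome.

The packaged cassette lies between two AAV2 inverted terminal repeats, which supply the cis signals for replication and encapsidation when rep, cap and helper functions are provided in trans. The catalogue entry names the mDlx enhancer as the regulatory element driving expression. It is not annotated in the feature table, but presumably lies in the unannotated stretch between the left ITR and the chimeric intron. Any minimal promoter paired with it is likewise not annotated. Downstream comes a chimeric beta-globin/immunoglobulin heavy chain intron, which typically improves transcript processing and expression. This is followed by a Kozak consensus and the mammalian codon-optimized EGFP coding sequence. A WPRE enhances post-transcriptional expression, and an SV40 polyadenylation signal terminates the transcript. The short "Factor Xa site" annotated on the reverse strand inside the WPRE is almost certainly an incidental sequence match rather than a functional element.

The construct serves as a reporter for identifying and visualizing interneurons without transgenic lines, in a viral strategy described as applicable across vertebrate species. The repository also lists ready-made viral preparations in several capsid serotypes, including retrograde and PHP.eB variants.
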