LOCUS       Exported 5448 bp ds-DNA circular SYN 12-MAY-2021
DEFINITION  GFP expression in forebrain GABA-ergic interneurons under the
            control of the mDlx enhancer element.
ACCESSION   .
VERSION     .
KEYWORDS    pAAV-mDlx-GFP-Fishell-1
SOURCE      synthetic DNA construct
  ORGANISM  synthetic DNA construct
REFERENCE   1 (bases 1 to 5448)
  AUTHORS   Dimidschstein J, Chen Q, Tremblay R, Rogers SL, Saldi GA, Guo L, Xu
            Q, Liu R, Lu C, Chu J, Avery MC, Rashid MS, Baek M, Jacob AL, Smith
            GB, Wilson DE, Kosche G, Kruglikov I, Rusielewicz T, Kotak VC,
            Mowery TM, Anderson SA, Callaway EM, Dasen JS, Fitzpatrick D,
            Fossati V, Long MA, Noggle S, Reynolds JH, Sanes DH, Rudy B, Feng G,
            Fishell G
  TITLE     A viral strategy for targeting and manipulating interneurons across
            vertebrate species.
  JOURNAL   Nat Neurosci. 2016 Oct 31. doi: 10.1038/nn.4430.
  PUBMED    27798629
REFERENCE   2 (bases 1 to 5448)
  AUTHORS   .
  TITLE     Direct Submission
  JOURNAL   Exported May 12, 2021 from SnapGene Server 1.1.58
            http://www.snapgene.com
FEATURES             Location/Qualifiers
     source          1..5448
                     /organism="synthetic DNA construct"
                     /mol_type="other DNA"
     repeat_region   1..130
                     /label=AAV2 ITR (alternate)
                     /note="Functional equivalent of wild-type AAV2 ITR"
     intron          849..981
                     /label=chimeric intron
                     /note="chimera between introns from human beta-globin and
                     immunoglobulin heavy chain genes"
     primer_bind     964..983
                     /label=pMT2-F
                     /note="Synthetic intron, forward primer"
     regulatory      1024..1033
                     /regulatory_class="other"
                     /note="vertebrate consensus sequence for strong initiation
                     of translation (Kozak, 1987)"
     CDS             1030..1749
                     /codon_start=1
                     /product="the original enhanced GFP (Yang et al., 1996)"
                     /label=EGFP
                     /note="mammalian codon-optimized"
                     /translation="MVSKGEELFTGVVPILVELDGDVNGHKFSVSGEGEGDATYGKLTL
                     KFICTTGKLPVPWPTLVTTLTYGVQCFSRYPDHMKQHDFFKSAMPEGYVQERTIFFKDD
                     GNYKTRAEVKFEGDTLVNRIELKGIDFKEDGNILGHKLEYNYNSHNVYIMADKQKNGIK
                     VNFKIRHNIEDGSVQLADHYQQNTPIGDGPVLLPDNHYLSTQSALSKDPNEKRDHMVLL
                     EFVTAAGITLGMDELYK"
     CDS             1030..1746
                     /codon_start=1
                     /product="enhanced GFP"
                     /label=EGFP
                     /translation="MVSKGEELFTGVVPILVELDGDVNGHKFSVSGEGEGDATYGKLTL
                     KFICTTGKLPVPWPTLVTTLTYGVQCFSRYPDHMKQHDFFKSAMPEGYVQERTIFFKDD
                     GNYKTRAEVKFEGDTLVNRIELKGIDFKEDGNILGHKLEYNYNSHNVYIMADKQKNGIK
                     VNFKIRHNIEDGSVQLADHYQQNTPIGDGPVLLPDNHYLSTQSALSKDPNEKRDHMVLL
                     EFVTAAGITLGMDELYK"
     primer_bind     complement(1075..1096)
                     /label=EGFP-N
                     /note="EGFP, reverse primer"
     primer_bind     complement(1336..1355)
                     /label=EXFP-R
                     /note="For distinguishing EGFP variants, reverse primer"
     primer_bind     1683..1704
                     /label=EGFP-C
                     /note="EGFP, forward primer"
     misc_feature    1794..2382
                     /label=WPRE
                     /note="woodchuck hepatitis virus posttranscriptional
                     regulatory element"
     primer_bind     complement(1847..1867)
                     /label=WPRE-R
                     /note="WPRE, reverse primer"
     CDS             complement(2265..2276)
                     /codon_start=1
                     /product="Factor Xa recognition and cleavage site"
                     /label=Factor Xa site
                     /translation="IEGR"
     polyA_signal    2551..2632
                     /label=SV40 poly(A) signal
                     /note="SV40 polyadenylation signal"
     primer_bind     complement(2588..2607)
                     /label=SV40pA-R
                     /note="SV40 polyA, reverse primer"
     primer_bind     2642..2661
                     /label=EBV-rev
                     /note="SV40 polyA terminator, reverse primer"
     repeat_region   2711..2851
                     /label=AAV2 ITR
                     /note="inverted terminal repeat of adeno-associated virus
                     serotype 2"
     repeat_region   2711..2840
                     /label=AAV2 ITR
     rep_origin      2926..3381
                     /direction=RIGHT
                     /label=f1 ori
                     /note="f1 bacteriophage origin of replication; arrow
                     indicates direction of (+) strand synthesis"
     primer_bind     complement(3013..3032)
                     /label=F1ori-R
                     /note="F1 origin, reverse primer"
     primer_bind     3223..3244
                     /label=F1ori-F
                     /note="F1 origin, forward primer"
     primer_bind     complement(3398..3417)
                     /label=pRS-marker
                     /note="pRS vectors, use to sequence yeast selectable
                     marker"
     primer_bind     3517..3539
                     /label=pGEX 3'
                     /note="pGEX vectors, reverse primer"
     primer_bind     complement(3577..3595)
                     /label=pBRforEco
                     /note="pBR322 vectors, upsteam of EcoRI site, forward
                     primer"
     promoter        3663..3767
                     /gene="bla"
                     /label=AmpR promoter
     CDS             3768..4628
                     /codon_start=1
                     /gene="bla"
                     /product="beta-lactamase"
                     /label=AmpR
                     /note="confers resistance to ampicillin, carbenicillin, and
                     related antibiotics"
                     /translation="MSIQHFRVALIPFFAAFCLPVFAHPETLVKVKDAEDQLGARVGYI
                     ELDLNSGKILESFRPEERFPMMSTFKVLLCGAVLSRIDAGQEQLGRRIHYSQNDLVEYS
                     PVTEKHLTDGMTVRELCSAAITMSDNTAANLLLTTIGGPKELTAFLHNMGDHVTRLDRW
                     EPELNEAIPNDERDTTMPVAMATTLRKLLTGELLTLASRQQLIDWMEADKVAGPLLRSA
                     LPAGWFIADKSGAGERGSRGIIAALGPDGKPSRIVVIYTTGSQATMDERNRQIAEIGAS
                     LIKHW"
     primer_bind     complement(3986..4005)
                     /label=Amp-R
                     /note="Ampicillin resistance gene, reverse primer"
     rep_origin      4799..5387
                     /direction=RIGHT
                     /label=ori
                     /note="high-copy-number ColE1/pMB1/pBR322/pUC origin of
                     replication"
     primer_bind     5288..5307
                     /label=pBR322ori-F
                     /note="pBR322 origin, forward primer"
ORIGIN
        1 cctgcaggca gctgcgcgct cgctcgctca ctgaggccgc ccgggcgtcg ggcgaccttt
       61 ggtcgcccgg cctcagtgag cgagcgagcg cgcagagagg gagtggccaa ctccatcact
      121 aggggttcct gcggccgcac gcgtttaatt aagaattcta tacactcaca gtggtttggc
      181 atatatttgg tgaaattttt taaggaaaaa ttagtgttgg tttcgatata tggtagcttt
      241 ttctctaaca taatttgaat aattcagcaa agccctacta ccagctgtac ttctgcagcc
      301 tcttccattc tttccagcat tataattttg gttaattttc aattttaggt cctacgtctc
      361 tgcaatttgt gtatgaataa cagaataatt tccctctttt gtttcgcctt tcctgttcct
      421 gaatctaaat aaagatggct ttttagtatt aaaagtggaa gaaaattaca ggtaattatc
      481 tttgacggta aaaacgctgt aatcagcggg ctacatgaaa aattactcta attatggctg
      541 catttaagag aatggaaaaa aaccttcttg tggataaaaa ccttaaattg tccccaatgt
      601 ctgcttcaaa ttggatggca ctgcagctgg aggctttgtt cagaattgat cctggggagc
      661 tacgaaccca aagtttcaca gtaggaagct tgatatcgaa ttcctgcagc ccgggctggg
      721 cataaaagtc agggcagagc catctattgc ttacatttgc ttctagcctg caggtcgagg
      781 agcgcagcct tccagaagca gagcgcggcg ccttaagctg cagaagttgg tcgtgaggca
      841 ctgggcaggt aagtatcaag gttacaagac aggtttaagg agaccaatag aaactgggct
      901 tgtcgagaca gagaagactc ttgcgtttct gataggcacc tattggtctt actgacatcc
      961 actttgcctt tctctccaca ggtgtccact cccagttcaa ttacagctct taagaaacta
     1021 gtagccacca tggtgagcaa gggcgaggag ctgttcaccg gggtggtgcc catcctggtc
     1081 gagctggacg gcgacgtaaa cggccacaag ttcagcgtgt ccggcgaggg cgagggcgat
     1141 gccacctacg gcaagctgac cctgaagttc atctgcacca ccggcaagct gcccgtgccc
     1201 tggcccaccc tcgtgaccac cctgacctac ggcgtgcagt gcttcagccg ctaccccgac
     1261 cacatgaagc agcacgactt cttcaagtcc gccatgcccg aaggctacgt ccaggagcgc
     1321 accatcttct tcaaggacga cggcaactac aagacccgcg ccgaggtgaa gttcgagggc
     1381 gacaccctgg tgaaccgcat cgagctgaag ggcatcgact tcaaggagga cggcaacatc
     1441 ctggggcaca agctggagta caactacaac agccacaacg tctatatcat ggccgacaag
     1501 cagaagaacg gcatcaaggt gaacttcaag atccgccaca acatcgagga cggcagcgtg
     1561 cagctcgccg accactacca gcagaacacc cccatcggcg acggccccgt gctgctgccc
     1621 gacaaccact acctgagcac ccagtccgcc ctgagcaaag accccaacga gaagcgcgat
     1681 cacatggtcc tgctggagtt cgtgaccgcc gccgggatca ctctcggcat ggacgagctg
     1741 tacaagtaaa ggcgcgccac ccctgcaggg aattcgatat caagcttatc gataatcaac
     1801 ctctggatta caaaatttgt gaaagattga ctggtattct taactatgtt gctcctttta
     1861 cgctatgtgg atacgctgct ttaatgcctt tgtatcatgc tattgcttcc cgtatggctt
     1921 tcattttctc ctccttgtat aaatcctggt tgctgtctct ttatgaggag ttgtggcccg
     1981 ttgtcaggca acgtggcgtg gtgtgcactg tgtttgctga cgcaaccccc actggttggg
     2041 gcattgccac cacctgtcag ctcctttccg ggactttcgc tttccccctc cctattgcca
     2101 cggcggaact catcgccgcc tgccttgccc gctgctggac aggggctcgg ctgttgggca
     2161 ctgacaattc cgtggtgttg tcggggaaat catcgtcctt tccttggctg ctcgcctatg
     2221 ttgccacctg gattctgcgc gggacgtcct tctgctacgt cccttcggcc ctcaatccag
     2281 cggaccttcc ttcccgcggc ctgctgccgg ctctgcggcc tcttccgcgt cttcgccttc
     2341 gccctcagac gagtcggatc tccctttggg ccgcctcccc gcatcgatac cgagcgctgc
     2401 tcgagagatc tgtgatagcg gccatcaagc tggccgcgac tctagatcat aatcagccat
     2461 accacatttg tagaggtttt acttgcttta aaaaacctcc cacacctccc cctgaacctg
     2521 aaacataaaa tgaatgcaat tgttgttgtt aacttgttta ttgcagctta taatggttac
     2581 aaataaagca atagcatcac aaatttcaca aataaagcat ttttttcact gcattctagt
     2641 tgtggtttgt ccaaactcat caatgtatca gcttatcgat accgcatgca cgtgcggacc
     2701 gagcggccgc aggaacccct agtgatggag ttggccactc cctctctgcg cgctcgctcg
     2761 ctcactgagg ccgggcgacc aaaggtcgcc cgacgcccgg gctttgcccg ggcggcctca
     2821 gtgagcgagc gagcgcgcag ctgcctgcag gggcgcctga tgcggtattt tctccttacg
     2881 catctgtgcg gtatttcaca ccgcatannn nnnnnnnnnn nnnnnnnnnn nnnnnnnnnn
     2941 nnnnnnnnnn nnnnnnnnnn nnnnnnnnnn nnnnnnnnnn nnnnnnnnnn nnnnnnnnnn
     3001 nntnnnnnnn nnnnnnnnnn nnnnnnnnnn nnnnnnnnnn nnnnnnnnnc nnnnnnnnnn
     3061 nnnnnnnnnn nnnnnnnnnn nnnnnnnnnn nnnnnnnnnn nnnnnnnnnn nnnnnnnnnn
     3121 nnnnnnnnnn nnnnnnnnnn nnnnnnnnnn nnnnnnnnnn nnnnnnnnnn nnnnnnnnnn
     3181 nnnnnnnnnn ncctttgacg ttggagtcca cgttctttaa tagtggactc ttgttccaaa
     3241 ctggaacaac actcaactct atctcgggct attcttttga tttataaggg attttgccga
     3301 tttcggtcta ttggttaaaa aatgagctga tttaacaaaa atttaacgcg aattttaaca
     3361 aaatattaac gtttacaatt ttatggtgca ctctcagtac aatctgctct gatgccgcat
     3421 agttaagcca gccccgacac ccgccaacac ccgctgacgc gccctgacgg gcttgtctgc
     3481 tcccggcatc cgcttacaga caagctgtga ccgtctccgg gagctgcatg tgtcagaggt
     3541 tttcaccgtc atcaccgaaa cgcgcgagac gaaagggcct cgtgatacgc ctatttttat
     3601 aggttaatgt catgataata atggtttctt agacgtcagg tggcactttt cggggaaatg
     3661 tgcgcggaac ccctatttgt ttatttttct aaatacattc aaatatgtat ccgctcatga
     3721 gacaataacc ctgataaatg cttcaataat attgaaaaag gaagagtatg agtattcaac
     3781 atttccgtgt cgcccttatt cccttttttg cggcattttg ccttcctgtt tttgctcacc
     3841 cagaaacgct ggtgaaagta aaagatgctg aagatcagtt gggtgcacga gtgggttaca
     3901 tcgaactgga tctcaacagc ggtaagatcc ttgagagttt tcgccccgaa gaacgttttc
     3961 caatgatgag cacttttaaa gttctgctat gtggcgcggt attatcccgt attgacgccg
     4021 ggcaagagca actcggtcgc cgcatacact attctcagaa tgacttggtt gagtactcac
     4081 cagtcacaga aaagcatctt acggatggca tgacagtaag agaattatgc agtgctgcca
     4141 taaccatgag tgataacact gcggccaact tacttctgac aacgatcgga ggaccgaagg
     4201 agctaaccgc ttttttgcac aacatggggg atcatgtaac tcgccttgat cgttgggaac
     4261 cggagctgaa tgaagccata ccaaacgacg agcgtgacac cacgatgcct gtagcaatgg
     4321 caacaacgtt gcgcaaacta ttaactggcg aactacttac tctagcttcc cggcaacaat
     4381 taatagactg gatggaggcg gataaagttg caggaccact tctgcgctcg gcccttccgg
     4441 ctggctggtt tattgctgat aaatctggag ccggtgagcg tgggtctcgc ggtatcattg
     4501 cagcactggg gccagatggt aagccctccc gtatcgtagt tatctacacg acggggagtc
     4561 aggcaactat ggatgaacga aatagacaga tcgctgagat aggtgcctca ctgattaagc
     4621 attggtaact gtcagaccaa gtttactcat atatacttta gattgattta aaacttcatt
     4681 tttaatttaa aaggatctag gtgaagatcc tttttgataa tctcatgacc aaaatccctt
     4741 aacgtgagtt ttcgttccac tgagcgtcag accccgtaga aaagatcaaa ggatcttctt
     4801 gagatccttt ttttctgcgc gtaatctgct gcttgcaaac aaaaaaacca ccgctaccag
     4861 cggtggtttg tttgccggat caagagctac caactctttt tccgaaggta actggcttca
     4921 gcagagcgca gataccaaat actgttcttc tagtgtagcc gtagttaggc caccacttca
     4981 agaactctgt agcaccgcct acatacctcg ctctgctaat cctgttacca gtggctgctg
     5041 ccagtggcga taagtcgtgt cttaccgggt tggactcaag acgatagtta ccggataagg
     5101 cgcagcggtc gggctgaacg gggggttcgt gcacacagcc cagcttggag cgaacgacct
     5161 acaccgaact gagataccta cagcgtgagc tatgagaaag cgccacgctt cccgaaggga
     5221 gaaaggcgga caggtatccg gtaagcggca gggtcggaac aggagagcgc acgagggagc
     5281 ttccaggggg aaacgcctgg tatctttata gtcctgtcgg gtttcgccac ctctgacttg
     5341 agcgtcgatt tttgtgatgc tcgtcagggg ggcggagcct atggaaaaac gccagcaacg
     5401 cggccttttt acggttcctg gccttttgct ggccttttgc tcacatgt
//
