>Addgene plasmid #83900 | pAAV-mDlx-GFP-Fishell-1 | addgene partial sequence | sequence record 162978 | mCherryseq-R 5'-cctcctcgcccttgctcaccat-3'
TAAGAGCTGTAATTGAACTGGGAGTGGACACCTGTGGAGAGAAAGGCAAAGTGGATGTCAGTAAGACCAA
TAGGTGCCTATCAGAAACGCAAGAGTCTTCTCTGTCTCGACAAGCCCAGTTTCTATTGGTCTCCTTAAAC
CTGTCTTGTAACCTTGATACTTACCTGCCCAGTGCCTCACGACCAACTTCTGCAGCTTAAGGCGCCGCGC
TCTGCTTCTGGAAGGCTGCGCTCCTCGACCTGCAGGCTAGAAGCAAATGTAAGCAATAGATGGCTCTGCC
CTGACTTTTATGCCCAGCCCGGGCTGCAGGAATTCGATATCAAGCTTCCTACTGTGAAACTTTGGGTTCG
TAGCTCCCCAGGATCAATTCTGAACAAAGCCTCCAGCTGCAGTGCCATCCAATTTGAAGCAGACATTGGG
GACAATTTAAGGTTTTTATCCACAAGAAGGTTTTTTTCCATTCTCTTAAATGCAGCCATAATTAGAGTAA
TTTTTCATGTAGCCCGCTGATTACAGCGTTTTTACCGTCAAAGATAATTACCTGTAATTTTCTTCCACTT
TTAATACTAAAAAGCCATCTTTATTTAGATTCAGGAACAGGAAAGGCGAAACAAAAGAGGGAAATTATTC
TGTTATTCATACACAAATTGCAGAGACGTAGGACCTAAAATTGAAAATTAACCAAAATTATAATGCTGGA
AAGAATGGAAGAGGCTGCAGAAGTACAGCTGGTAGTAGGGCTTTGCTGAATTATTCAAATTATGTTAGAG
AAAAAGCTACCATATATCGAAACCAACACTAATTTTTCCTTAAAAAATTTCACCAAATATATGCCAAACC
ACTGTGAGTGTATAGAATTCTTAATTAAACGCGTGCGGCCGCAGGAACCCCTAGTGATGGAGTTGGCCAC
TC
