>Addgene plasmid #83900 | pAAV-mDlx-GFP-Fishell-1 | addgene partial sequence | sequence record 162979 | Futet-R 5'-CAAAGGCATTAAAGCAGCGT-3'
AGGAGCAACATAGTTAAGAATACCAGTCAATCTTTCACAAATTTTGTAATCCAGAGGTTGATTATCGATA
AGCTTGATATCGAATTCCCTGCAGGGGTGGCGCGCCTTTACTTGTACAGCTCGTCCATGCCGAGAGTGAT
CCCGGCGGCGGTCACGAACTCCAGCAGGACCATGTGATCGCGCTTCTCGTTGGGGTCTTTGCTCAGGGCG
GACTGGGTGCTCAGGTAGTGGTTGTCGGGCAGCAGCACGGGGCCGTCGCCGATGGGGGTGTTCTGCTGGT
AGTGGTCGGCGAGCTGCACGCTGCCGTCCTCGATGTTGTGGCGGATCTTGAAGTTCACCTTGATGCCGTT
CTTCTGCTTGTCGGCCATGATATAGACGTTGTGGCTGTTGTAGTTGTACTCCAGCTTGTGCCCCAGGATG
TTGCCGTCCTCCTTGAAGTCGATGCCCTTCAGCTCGATGCGGTTCACCAGGGTGTCGCCCTCGAACTTCA
CCTCGGCGCGGGTCTTGTAGTTGCCGTCGTCCTTGAAGAAGATGGTGCGCTCCTGGACGTAGCCTTCGGG
CATGGCGGACTTGAAGAAGTCGTGCTGCTTCATGTGGTCGGGGTAGCGGCTGAAGCACTGCACGCCGTAG
GTCAGGGTGGTCACGAGGGTGGGCCAGGGCACGGGCAGCTTGCCGGTGGTGCAGATGAACTTCAGGGTCA
GCTTGCCGTAGGTGGCATCGCCCTCGCCCTCGCCGGACACGCTGAACTTGTGGCCGTTTACGTCGCCGTC
CAGCTCGACCAGGATGGGCACCACCCCGGTGAACAGCTCCTCGCCCTTGCTCACCA
